Addgene plasmid #65590: PAS523 (TJF090)
Purpose: pETDuet-1 Containing FadD H376G
Depositing lab: Pamela Silver. Depositing organization: Harvard Medical School. Publication: Enhancement of E. coli acyl-CoA synthetase FadD activity on medium chain fatty acids. Ford TJ, Way JC. PeerJ. 2015 Jun 30;3:e1040. doi: 10.7717/peerj.1040. eCollection 2015. PubMed 26157619.
Backbone
  Vector backbone: pETDuet-1
  Backbone manufacturer: Novagen
  Backbone size w/o insert (bp): 5420
  Total vector size (bp): 7084
  Vector type: Bacterial Expression
Growth in bacteria
  Bacterial resistance: Ampicillin, 100 μg/mL
  Growth temperature: 37°C
  Growth strain: Mach1
  Copy number: High Copy
Gene/Insert
  Gene/Insert name: FadD
  Species: E. coli
  Insert size (bp): 1686
  Mutation: H376G
  Promoter: T7 lacO
  Cloning method: Restriction Enzyme; 5′ cloning site NcoI (unknown if destroyed); 3′ cloning site HindIII (unknown if destroyed)
  Sequencing primers: 5′ ctcgatcccgcgaaattaatacg; 3′ CTTAAGCATTATGCGGCCGCAAG
Terms and licenses: Academic/Nonprofit Terms; Industry Terms: Not Available to Industry
How to cite: PAS523 (TJF090) was a gift from Pamela Silver (Addgene plasmid # 65590 ; http://n2t.net/addgene:65590 ; RRID:Addgene_65590)
