[The description below was written by a language model from this plasmid's Addgene catalogue record.]
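Description:
PAS523 (TJF090) is a bacterial expression plasmid built on the Novagen pETDuet-1 backbone, a vector designed for T7-driven protein production in E. coli. The backbone is listed at 5420 bp and the complete plasmid at 7084 bp. It is selected with ampicillin and is recorded as high copy. No feature table accompanies the record, so the origin of replication, lacI and other backbone elements are not itemised here, although pETDuet-1 is generally known as a dual-cassette vector with two T7 promoter/lac operator expression sites.

The insert is the E. coli fadD gene (1686 bp), which encodes the acyl-CoA synthetase that activates free fatty acids to their CoA thioesters, carrying the single amino-acid substitution H376G. It was cloned by restriction digestion between NcoI and HindIII, and the record does not say whether these sites were retained. Expression is driven by the T7 promoter with a lac operator, so transcription requires a host supplying T7 RNA polymerase and is held in check by Lac repressor until induction. Whether the protein carries any affinity tag is not stated.

The associated publication concerns improving FadD activity on medium-chain fatty acids, so this plasmid is one of the FadD variants examined in that work. It is suited to expressing the H376G enzyme for comparing its activity or substrate preference with wild-type FadD. The record itself does not describe how this particular mutation affects the enzyme.
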