>Addgene plasmid #65590 | PAS523 (TJF090) | depositor partial sequence | sequence record 111362 | FadD H376G gene insert
TTGAAGAAGGTTTGGCTTAACCGTTATCCCGCGGACGTTCCGACGGAGATCAACCCTGACCGTTATCAAT
CTCTGGTAGATATGTTTGAGCAGTCGGTCGCGCGCTACGCCGATCAACCTGCGTTTGTGAATATGGGGGA
GGTAATGACCTTCCGCAAGCTGGAAGAACGCAGTCGCGCGTTTGCCGCTTATTTGCAACAAGGGTTGGGG
CTGAAGAAAGGCGATCGCGTTGCGTTGATGATGCCTAATTTATTGCAATATCCGGTGGCGCTGTTTGGCA
TTTTGCGTGCCGGGATGATCGTCGTAAACGTTAACCCGTTGTATACCCCGCGTGAGCTAGAGCATCAGCT
TAACGATAGCGGCGCATCGGCGATTGTTATCGTGTCTAACTTTGCTCACACACTGGAAAAAGTGGTTGAT
AAAACCGCCGTTCAGCACGTAATTCTGACCCGTATGGGCGATCAGCTATCTACGGCAAAAGGCACGGTAG
TCAATTTCGTTGTTAAATACATCAAGCGTTTGGTGCCGAAATACCATCTGCCAGATGCCATTTCATTTCG
TAGCGCACTGCATAACGGCTACCGGATGCAGTACGTCAAACCCGAACTGGTGCCGGAAGATTTAGCTTTT
CTGCAATACACCGGCGGCACCACTGGTGTGGCGAAAGGCGCGATGCTGACTCACCGCAATATGCTGGCGA
ACCTGGAACAGGTTAACGCGACCTATGGTCCGCTGTTGCATCCGGGCAAAGAGCTGGTGGTGACGGCGCT
GCCGCTGTATCACATTTTTGCCCTGACCATTAACTGCCTGCTGTTTATCGAACTGGGTGGGCAGAACCTG
CTTATCACTAACCCGCGCGATATTCCAGGGTTGGTAAAAGAGTTAGCGAAATATCCGTTTACCGCTATCA
CGGGCGTTAACACCTTGTTCAATGCGTTGCTGAACAATAAAGAGTTCCAGCAGCTGGATTTCTCCAGTCT
GCATCTTTCCGCAGGCGGAGGGATGCCAGTGCAGCAAGTGGTGGCAGAGCGTTGGGTGAAACTGACAGGA
CAGTATCTGCTGGAAGGCTATGGCCTTACCGAGTGTGCGCCGCTGGTCAGCGTTAACCCATATGATATTG
ATTATGGCAGTGGAAGCATCGGTTTGCCGGTGCCGTCGACGGAAGCCAAACTGGTGGATGATGATGATAA
TGAAGTACCACCGGGTCAACCGGGTGAGCTTTGTGTCAAAGGGCCGCAGGTGATGCTGGGTTACTGGCAG
CGTCCGGATGCTACAGATGAGATCATCAAAAATGGCTGGTTACACACCGGCGACATCGCGGTGATGGATG
AAGAAGGATTCCTGCGCATTGTCGATCGTAAAAAAGACATGATTCTGGTTTCCGGTTTTAACGTCTATCC
CAACGAGATTGAAGATGTCGTCATGCAGCATCCCGGCGTACAGGAAGTCGCGGCTGTTGGCGTACCTTCC
GGCTCCAGTGGTGAAGCGGTGAAAATCTTCGTAGTGAAAAAAGATCCATCGCTTACCGAAGAGTCACTGG
TGACCTTTTGCCGCCGTCAGCTCACGGGCTACAAAGTACCGAAGCTGGTGGAGTTTCGTGATGAGTTACC
GAAATCTAACGTCGGAAAAATTTTGCGACGAGAATTACGTGACGAAGCGCGCGGCAAAGTGGACAATAAA
GCCTGA
