>Addgene plasmid #65590 | PAS523 (TJF090) | addgene partial sequence | sequence record 114799 | pBRrevBam 5'-GGTGATGTCGGCGATATAGG-3'
CCGGCCACGATGCGTCCGGCGTAGAGGATCGAGATCGATCTCGATCCCGCGAAATTAATACGACTCACTA
TAGGGGAATTGTGAGCGGATAACAATTCCCCTCTAGAAATAATTTTGTTTAACTTTAAGAAGGAGATATA
CCATGGCATTGAAGAAGGTTTGGCTTAACCGTTATCCCGCGGACGTTCCGACGGAGATCAACCCTGACCG
TTATCAATCTCTGGTAGATATGTTTGAGCAGTCGGTCGCGCGCTACGCCGATCAACCTGCGTTTGTGAAT
ATGGGGGAGGTAATGACCTTCCGCAAGCTGGAAGAACGCAGTCGCGCGTTTGCCGCTTATTTGCAACAAG
GGTTGGGGCTGAAGAAAGGCGATCGCGTTGCGTTGATGATGCCTAATTTATTGCAATATCCGGTGGCGCT
GTTTGGCATTTTGCGTGCCGGGATGATCGTCGTAAACGTTAACCCGTTGTATACCCCGCGTGAGCTTGAG
CATCAGCTTAACGATAGCGGCGCATCGGCGATTGTTATCGTGTCTAACTTTGCTCACACACTGGAAAAAG
TGGTTGATAAAACCGCCGTTCAGCACGTAATTCTGACCCGTATGGGCGATCAGCTATCTACGGCAAAAGG
CACGGTAGTCAATTTCGTTGTTAAATACATCAAGCGTTTGGTGCCGAAATACCATCTGCCAGATGCCATT
TCATTTCGTAGCGCACTGCATAACGGCTACCGGATGCAGTACGTCAAACCCGAACTGGTGCCGGAAGATT
TAGCTTTTCTGCAATACACCGGCGGCACCACTGGTGTGGCGAAAGGCGCGATGCTGACTCACCGCAATAT
GCTGGCGAACCTGGAACAGGTTAACGCGACCTATGGTCCGCTGTTGCATCCGGGCAAAGAGCTGGTGGTG
ACGGCGCTGCCGCTGTATCACATTTTTGCCCTGACCATTAACTGCCTGCTGTTTATCGAACTGGGTGGGC
AGAACCTGCTTATCACTA
