>Addgene plasmid #65590 | PAS523 (TJF090) | addgene partial sequence | sequence record 114807 | T7term 5'-GCTAGTTATTGCTCAGCGG-3'
TAGACGAGTCCATGTGCTGGCGTTCAATTTCGCAGCAGCGGTTTCTTTACCAGACTCGAGGGTACCGACG
TCAGCGATCGCGTGGCCGGCCGATATCCAATTGAGATCTGCCATATGTATATCTCCTTCTTATACTTAAC
TAATATACTAAGATGGGGAATTGTTATCCGCTCACAATTCCCCTATAGTGAGTCGTATTAATTTCGATTA
TGCGGCCGTGTACAATACGATTACTTTCTGTTCGACTTAAGCATTATGCGGCCGCAAGCTTGGATCCTCA
TTCATTCAGTGATGATGATGGTGATGAGAAGAACCTCAGGCTTTATTGTCCACTTTGCCGCGCGCTTCGT
CACGTAATTCTCGTCGCAAAATTTTTCCGACGTTAGATTTCGGTAACTCATCACGAAACTCCACCAGCTT
CGGTACTTTGTAGCCCGTGAGCTGACGGCGGCAAAAGGTCACCAGTGACTCTTCGGTAAGCGATGGATCT
TTTTTCACTACGAAGATTTTCACCGCTTCACCACTGGAGCCGGAAGGTACGCCAACAGCCGCGACTTCCT
GTACGCCAGGATGCTGCATGACGACATCTTCAATCTCGTTGGGATAGACGTTAAAACCGGAAACCAGAAT
CATGTCTTTTTTACGATCGACAATGCGCAGGAACCCTTCTTCATCCATCACCGCGATGTCGCCGGTGTGT
AACCAGCCATTTTTGATGATCTCATCTGTAGCATCCGGACGCTGCCAGTAACCCAGCATCACCTGCGGTC
CTTTGACACAAAGCTCACCCGGTTGACCCGGTGGTACTTCATTATCATCATCATCCACCAGTTTGGCTTC
CGTCGACGGCACCGGCAAACCGATGCTTCCACTGCCATAATCAATATCATATGGGTTAACGCTGACCAGC
GGCGCACACTCGGTAAGGCCATAGCCTTCCAGCAGATACTGTCCTGTCAGTTTCACCCAACGCTCTGCCA
CCACTTGCTGCACTGGCATCCCTCCGCCTGCGGAAAGATGCAGACTGGAGAAATCCAGCTGCTGGAACTC
TTTATTGTTCAGCAACGCATTGAACAAGGTGTTAACGCC
